Addgene plasmid #29268: pEMS1587
Purpose: Expression of the reporter gene under the control of the MiniPromoter in this plasmid has not been tested
Depositing lab: Elizabeth Simpson. Depositing organization: University of British Columbia. Publication: A regulatory toolbox of MiniPromoters to drive selective expression in the brain. Portales-Casamar E, Swanson DJ, Liu L, de Leeuw CN, Banks KG, Ho Sui SJ, Fulton DL, Ali J, Amirabbasi M, Arenillas DJ, Babyak N, Black SF, Bonaguro RJ, Brauer E, Candido TR, Castellarin M, Chen J, Chen Y, Cheng JC, Chopra V, Docking TR, Dreolini L, D'Souza CA, Flynn EK, Glenn R, Hatakka K, Hearty TG, Imanian B, Jiang S, Khorasan-zadeh S, Komljenovic I, Laprise S, Liao NY, Lim JS, Lithwick S, Liu F, Liu J, Lu M, McConechy M, McLeod AJ, Milisavljevic M, Mis J, O'Connor K, Palma B, Palmquist DL, Schmouth JF, Swanson MI, Tam B, Ticoll A, Turner JL, Varhol R, Vermeulen J, Watkins RF, Wilson G, Wong BK, Wong SH, Wong TY, Yang GS, Ypsilanti AR, Jones SJ, Holt RA, Goldowitz D, Wasserman WW, Simpson EM. Proc Natl Acad Sci U S A. 2010 Sep 21. 107(38):16589-94. 10.1073/pnas.1009158107 PubMed 20807748.
Backbone
  Vector backbone: pEMS1313
  Backbone size w/o insert (bp): 18843
  Vector type: Pleiades Promoter Project [sic, Pleaides Plieades]
Growth in bacteria
  Bacterial resistance: Ampicillin, 100 μg/mL
  Growth temperature: 37°C
  Growth strain: DH5alpha
  Growth instructions: DH10B
  Copy number: High Copy
Gene/Insert
  Gene/Insert name: Ple116 (alt names: HSPA12B; Heat shock 70kD protein 12B)
  Species: H. sapiens (human)
  Insert size (bp): 3309
  Entrez Gene: HSPA12B (a.k.a. C20orf60)
  Tag / fusion protein: Intron-LacZ-NLS (C terminal on backbone)
  Cloning method: Restriction Enzyme; 5′ cloning site FseI (unknown if destroyed); 3′ cloning site AscI (unknown if destroyed)
  Sequencing primers: 5′ Unknown
Terms and licenses: Academic/Nonprofit Terms; Industry Terms
How to cite: pEMS1587 was a gift from Elizabeth Simpson (Addgene plasmid # 29268 ; http://n2t.net/addgene:29268 ; RRID:Addgene_29268)
