[The description below was written by a language model from this plasmid's Addgene catalogue record.]
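Description:
pEMS1587 is a Pleiades Promoter Project reporter plasmid built on the large pEMS1313 backbone (about 18.8 kb without insert). It is maintained in E. coli as a high-copy plasmid under ampicillin selection. The record does not list the origin of replication or the other elements that make up this unusually large backbone, and no feature table is available to fill in those details.

The insert is Ple116, a roughly 3.3 kb human MiniPromoter derived from regulatory sequence of HSPA12B (heat shock 70 kD protein 12B, also known as C20orf60). It was cloned by restriction digestion between FseI and AscI sites, which places it upstream of a reporter cassette supplied by the backbone and described as Intron-LacZ-NLS. In this arrangement the MiniPromoter is the only stated driver of the reporter. The intron is a standard addition that tends to improve transcript processing and expression in mammalian cells. LacZ encodes beta-galactosidase for histochemical detection, and the nuclear localisation signal concentrates the signal in nuclei so that individual expressing cells are easier to identify.

MiniPromoters from this project are compact human regulatory elements meant to drive selective expression in defined brain regions or cell types, and constructs like this one are used to read out their activity with the reporter. For pEMS1587 specifically, the record states that reporter expression under the control of Ple116 has not been tested. The specificity and strength of this promoter therefore remain unvalidated, and the plasmid should be treated as a candidate tool.
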