>Addgene plasmid #29268 | pEMS1587 | addgene partial sequence | sequence record 38875 | LacZ-R 5'-GACAGTATCGGCCTCAGGAA-3'
GCTTCTGGTGCCGGAAACCAGGCAAAGCGCCATTCGCCATTCAGGCTGCGCAACTGTTGGGAAGGGCGAT
CGGTGCGGGCCTCTTCGCTATTACGCCAGCTGGCGAAAGGGGGATGTGCTGCAAGGCGATTAAGTTGGGT
AACGCCAGGGTTTTCCCAGTCACGACGTTGTAAAACGACGGGATCCGCCATGGTGGCGGAAGTTCCTATA
CCTTTTGAAGAATAGGAACTTCGGAATAGGAACTTCCTGTGGAGAGAAAGGCAAAGTGGATGTCAGTAAG
ACCAATAGGTGCCTATCAGAAACGCAAGAGTCTTCTCTGTCTCGACAAGCCCAGTTTCTATTGGTCTCCT
TAAACCTGTCTTGTAACCTTGATACTTACGGCGCGCCCCTCCCGACAGCTCCAGCCCCGTCCAGCCGCCG
CGATCCCGGGCCCGCAGCTCGTTGGCCGTGCCCGCTGCGGCGGCCGCAGCCCTCGACGTGCGCCCGGCCC
TGAGGCCTCCCGCCTCCTCGCGCCGCCCACCCCGCCCGCCGCCCCCTCCCCCAGGCCGGATGGCCGCGCC
GCCTGCGCCGCCGGG
